Addgene plasmid #184056: A1-20B1(P004)
Purpose: This plasmid carries Yn situ preamplifier A1-20B1 sequence and is used for nickase based synthesis.
Depositing lab: C. Ron Yu. Depositing organization: Stowers Institute for Medical Research. Publication: Robust and sensitive in situ RNA detection using Yn-situ. Wu Y, Xu W, Ma L, Yu Z, Wang Y, Yu CR. Cell Rep Methods. 2022 Apr 18;2(4):100201. doi: 10.1016/j.crmeth.2022.100201. eCollection 2022 Apr 25. PubMed 35497500.
Backbone
  Vector backbone: pCR-Blunt
  Backbone manufacturer: Invitrogen
  Backbone size w/o insert (bp): 3544
  Total vector size (bp): 4348
  Vector type: Synthetic Biology
Growth in bacteria
  Bacterial resistance: Kanamycin, 50 μg/mL
  Growth temperature: 37°C
  Growth strain: NEB Stable
  Copy number: High Copy
Gene/Insert
  Gene/Insert name: A1-20B1 preamplifier (alt name: A1 preamplifier)
  Species: Synthetic
  Insert size (bp): 804
  Cloning method: TOPO Cloning
  Sequencing primers: 5′ M13 reverse; 3′ M13 forward
Terms and licenses: Academic/Nonprofit Terms; Industry Terms: Not Available to Industry
Depositor comments: Please visit https://www.biorxiv.org/content/10.1101/2021.10.20.465061v2 for bioRxiv preprint.
How to cite: A1-20B1(P004) was a gift from C. Ron Yu (Addgene plasmid # 184056 ; http://n2t.net/addgene:184056 ; RRID:Addgene_184056)
