[The description below was written by a language model from this plasmid's Addgene catalogue record and pLannotate feature annotations shown in this document.]
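Description:
A1-20B1(P004) is a small bacterial cloning plasmid built on the Invitrogen pCR-Blunt backbone, into which an 804 bp synthetic sequence, the A1-20B1 (A1) preamplifier, was inserted by TOPO cloning, giving a total size of 4,348 bp. It replicates in E. coli from a high-copy ColE1/pUC-type origin and is selected with kanamycin through the Tn5-derived NeoR/KanR gene. The annotated sequence also contains a BleoR (Sh ble) open reading frame behind a partial AmpR promoter, which could confer Zeocin resistance, although the record lists only kanamycin. The remaining annotations are standard backbone elements. These are a CAP site, lac promoter and lac operator upstream of the cloning region, lacZα and ccdB fragments downstream of it, and short remnants of lacI, Tn5 transposase and the bom region.

The insert itself is not annotated in the feature table. By position it should lie in the roughly 1 kb unannotated gap between the SP6 and T7 promoters, which face inward across the cloning site. M13 primer sites are listed for sequencing across it. In vectors of this family, an insert at this position disrupts the lacZα–ccdB fusion, so cells carrying recombinant plasmids escape the CcdB gyrase toxin, providing positive selection for recombinants.

The plasmid serves as a template reservoir for the Yn-situ method of in situ RNA detection. According to the record, the cloned preamplifier sequence is produced from the plasmid by a nickase-based synthesis. The name suggests an A1 element joined to repeated B1 units, but the record does not describe the insert's internal organisation or identify any nicking sites.
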