Features (pLannotate 1.2.2; 14 found; start..end, strand, type, name):
      1..589     +  rep_origin     ori: high-copy-number ColE1/pMB1/pBR322/pUC origin of replication
    772..864     +  CDS            lacI (fragment): lac repressor; lacI; The lac repressor binds to the lac operator to inhibit transcription in E. coli. This inhibition can be relieved by adding lactose or isopropyl-β-D-thiogalactopyranoside (IPTG).
    877..898     +  protein_bind   CAP binding site: CAP binding activates transcription in the presence of cAMP. E. coli catabolite activator protein
    913..943     +  promoter       lac promoter: promoter for the E. coli lac operon
    951..967     +  protein_bind   lac operator: The lac repressor binds to the lac operator to inhibit transcription in E. coli. This inhibition can be relieved by adding lactose or isopropyl-β-D-thiogalactopyranoside (IPTG). lac repressor encoded by lacI
   1009..1027    +  promoter       SP6 promoter: promoter for bacteriophage SP6 RNA polymerase
   2007..2025    -  promoter       T7 promoter: promoter for bacteriophage T7 RNA polymerase
   2028..2175    +  CDS            lacZα (fragment): LacZα fragment of β-galactosidase; lacZ fragment
   2185..2488    +  CDS            ccdB (fragment): CcdB, a bacterial toxin that poisons DNA gyrase; ccdB; Plasmids containing the ccdB gene cannot be propagated in standard E. coli strains.
   2536..2805    +  CDS            tnpA (fragment): TN5P_ECOLX - Also known as tnp. Experimental evidence at protein level: Swiss-Prot protein existence level 1. Mediates transposition of transposon Tn5 by a 'cut and paste' mechanism. First, the monomeric transposase binds the 19 bp inverted DNA repeats flanking the transposon. Then, dimerization of the DNA- bound transposase creates a synaptic DNA complex. After nicking of the first DNA strand, excision of the transposon proceeds through a series of intermediates. The transposase then mediates the insertion of the transposon at a new site by strand transfer. The activity of the wild- type tran
   2837..3631    +  CDS            NeoR/KanR: aminoglycoside phosphotransferase from Tn5; aph(3')-II (or nptII); confers resistance to neomycin, kanamycin, and G418 (Geneticin®)
   3652..3702    -  misc_feature   bom (fragment): basis of mobility region from pBR322
   3729..3817    +  promoter       AmpR promoter (fragment): bla
   3837..4211    +  CDS            BleoR: antibiotic-binding protein; Sh ble from Streptoalloteichus hindustanus; confers resistance to bleomycin, phleomycin, and Zeocin™
>Addgene plasmid #184056 | A1-20B1(P004) | addgene full sequence | sequence record 366335 | Addgene NGS Result
TTGAGATCCTTTTTTTCTGCGCGTAATCTGCTGCTTGCAAACAAAAAAACCACCGCTACCAGCGGTGGTT
TGTTTGCCGGATCAAGAGCTACCAACTCTTTTTCCGAAGGTAACTGGCTTCAGCAGAGCGCAGATACCAA
ATACTGTTCTTCTAGTGTAGCCGTAGTTAGGCCACCACTTCAAGAACTCTGTAGCACCGCCTACATACCT
CGCTCTGCTAATCCTGTTACCAGTGGCTGCTGCCAGTGGCGATAAGTCGTGTCTTACCGGGTTGGACTCA
AGACGATAGTTACCGGATAAGGCGCAGCGGTCGGGCTGAACGGGGGGTTCGTGCACACAGCCCAGCTTGG
AGCGAACGACCTACACCGAACTGAGATACCTACAGCGTGAGCTATGAGAAAGCGCCACGCTTCCCGAAGG
GAGAAAGGCGGACAGGTATCCGGTAAGCGGCAGGGTCGGAACAGGAGAGCGCACGAGGGAGCTTCCAGGG
GGAAACGCCTGGTATCTTTATAGTCCTGTCGGGTTTCGCCACCTCTGACTTGAGCGTCGATTTTTGTGAT
GCTCGTCAGGGGGGCGGAGCCTATGGAAAAACGCCAGCAACGCGGCCTTTTTACGGTTCCTGGCCTTTTG
CTGGCCTTTTGCTCACATGTTCTTTCCTGCGTTATCCCCTGATTCTGTGGATAACCGTATTACCGCCTTT
GAGTGAGCTGATACCGCTCGCCGCAGCCGAACGACCGAGCGCAGCGAGTCAGTGAGCGAGGAAGCGGAAG
AGCGCCCAATACGCAAACCGCCTCTCCCCGCGCGTTGGCCGATTCATTAATGCAGCTGGCACGACAGGTT
TCCCGACTGGAAAGCGGGCAGTGAGCGCAACGCAATTAATGTGAGTTAGCTCACTCATTAGGCACCCCAG
GCTTTACACTTTATGCTTCCGGCTCGTATGTTGTGTGGAATTGTGAGCGGATAACAATTTCACACAGGAA
ACAGCTATGACCATGATTACGCCAAGCTATTTAGGTGACACTATAGAATACTCAAGCTATGCATCAAGCT
TGGTACCGAGCTCGGATCCACTAGTAACGGCCGCCAGTGTGCTGGAATTCGCCCTTGCTCTTCGCAATGG
CTTGTCGTTGACGTGACGTATGATTCTCTAAGAGGAGGGCAGCAAACGGGAAGAGTCTTCCTTTACGAAG
AGGAGGGCAGCAAACGGGAAGAGTCTTCCTTTACGAAGAGGAGGGCAGCAAACGGGAAGAGTCTTCCTTT
ACGAAGAGGAGGGCAGCAAACGGGAAGAGTCTTCCTTTACGAAGAGGAGGGCAGCAAACGGGAAGAGTCT
TCCTTTACGAAGAGGAGGGCAGCAAACGGGAAGAGTCTTCCTTTACGAAGAGGAGGGCAGCAAACGGGAA
GAGTCTTCCTTTACGAAGAGGAGGGCAGCAAACGGGAAGAGTCTTCCTTTACGAAGAGGAGGGCAGCAAA
CGGGAAGAGTCTTCCTTTACGAAGAGGAGGGCAGCAAACGGGAAGAGTCTTCCTTTACGAAGAGGAGGGC
AGCAAACGGGAAGAGTCTTCCTTTACGAAGAGGAGGGCAGCAAACGGGAAGAGTCTTCCTTTACGAAGAG
GAGGGCAGCAAACGGGAAGAGTCTTCCTTTACGAAGAGGAGGGCAGCAAACGGGAAGAGTCTTCCTTTAC
GAAGAGGAGGGCAGCAAACGGGAAGAGTCTTCCTTTACGAAGAGGAGGGCAGCAAACGGGAAGAGTCTTC
CTTTACGAAGAGGAGGGCAGCAAACGGGAAGAGTCTTCCTTTACGAAGAGGAGGGCAGCAAACGGGAAGA
GTCTTCCTTTACGAAGAGGAGGGCAGCAAACGGGAAGAGTCTTCCTTTACGAAGAGGAGGGCAGCAAACG
GGAAGAGTCTTCCTTTACGTATAGTGAGTCGTAGCTCTTCGCAATGAAGGGCGAATTCTGCAGATATCCA
TCACACTGGCGGCCGCTCGAGCATGCATCTAGAGGGCCCAATTCGCCCTATAGTGAGTCGTATTACAATT
CACTGGCCGTCGTTTTACAACGTCGTGACTGGGAAAACCCTGGCGTTACCCAACTTAATCGCCTTGCAGC
ACATCCCCCTTTCGCCAGCTGGCGTAATAGCGAAGAGGCCCGCACCGATCGCCCTTCCCAACAGTTGCGC
AGCCTATACGTACGGCAGTTTAAGGTTTACACCTATAAAAGAGAGAGCCGTTATCGTCTGTTTGTGGATG
TACAGAGTGATATTATTGACACGCCGGGGCGACGGATGGTGATCCCCCTGGCCAGTGCACGTCTGCTGTC
AGATAAAGTCTCCCGTGAACTTTACCCGGTGGTGCATATCGGGGATGAAAGCTGGCGCATGATGACCACC
GATATGGCCAGTGTGCCGGTCTCCGTTATCGGGGAAGAAGTGGCTGATCTCAGCCACCGCGAAAATGACA
TCAAAAACGCCATTAACCTGATGTTCTGGGGAATATAAATGTCAGGCATGAGATTATCAAAAAGGATCTT
CACCTAGATCCTTTTCACGTAGAAAGCCAGTCCGCAGAAACGGTGCTGACCCCGGATGAATGTCAGCTAC
TGGGCTATCTGGACAAGGGAAAACGCAAGCGCAAAGAGAAAGCAGGTAGCTTGCAGTGGGCTTACATGGC
GATAGCTAGACTGGGCGGTTTTATGGACAGCAAGCGAACCGGAATTGCCAGCTGGGGCGCCCTCTGGTAA
GGTTGGGAAGCCCTGCAAAGTAAACTGGATGGCTTTCTTGCCGCCAAGGATCTGATGGCGCAGGGGATCA
AGCTCTGATCAAGAGACAGGATGAGGATCGTTTCGCATGATTGAACAAGATGGATTGCACGCAGGTTCTC
CGGCCGCTTGGGTGGAGAGGCTATTCGGCTATGACTGGGCACAACAGACAATCGGCTGCTCTGATGCCGC
CGTGTTCCGGCTGTCAGCGCAGGGGCGCCCGGTTCTTTTTGTCAAGACCGACCTGTCCGGTGCCCTGAAT
GAACTGCAAGACGAGGCAGCGCGGCTATCGTGGCTGGCCACGACGGGCGTTCCTTGCGCAGCTGTGCTCG
ACGTTGTCACTGAAGCGGGAAGGGACTGGCTGCTATTGGGCGAAGTGCCGGGGCAGGATCTCCTGTCATC
TCACCTTGCTCCTGCCGAGAAAGTATCCATCATGGCTGATGCAATGCGGCGGCTGCATACGCTTGATCCG
GCTACCTGCCCATTCGACCACCAAGCGAAACATCGCATCGAGCGAGCACGTACTCGGATGGAAGCCGGTC
TTGTCGATCAGGATGATCTGGACGAAGAGCATCAGGGGCTCGCGCCAGCCGAACTGTTCGCCAGGCTCAA
GGCGAGCATGCCCGACGGCGAGGATCTCGTCGTGACCCATGGCGATGCCTGCTTGCCGAATATCATGGTG
GAAAATGGCCGCTTTTCTGGATTCATCGACTGTGGCCGGCTGGGTGTGGCGGACCGCTATCAGGACATAG
CGTTGGCTACCCGTGATATTGCTGAAGAGCTTGGCGGCGAATGGGCTGACCGCTTCCTCGTGCTTTACGG
TATCGCCGCTCCCGATTCGCAGCGCATCGCCTTCTATCGCCTTCTTGACGAGTTCTTCTGAATTATTAAC
GCTTACAATTTCCTGATGCGGTATTTTCTCCTTACGCATCTGTGCGGTATTTCACACCGCATCAGGTGGC
ACTTTTCGGGGAAATGTGCGCGGAACCCCTATTTGTTTATTTTTCTAAATACATTCAAATATGTATCCGC
TCATGAGACAATAACCCTGATAAATGCTTCAATAATAGCACGTGAGGAGGGCCACCATGGCCAAGTTGAC
CAGTGCCGTTCCGGTGCTCACCGCGCGCGACGTCGCCGGAGCGGTCGAGTTCTGGACCGACCGGCTCGGG
TTCTCCCGGGACTTCGTGGAGGACGACTTCGCCGGTGTGGTCCGGGACGACGTGACCCTGTTCATCAGCG
CGGTCCAGGACCAGGTGGTGCCGGACAACACCCTGGCCTGGGTGTGGGTGCGCGGCCTGGACGAGCTGTA
CGCCGAGTGGTCGGAGGTCGTGTCCACGAACTTCCGGGACGCCTCCGGGCCGGCCATGACCGAGATCGGC
GAGCAGCCGTGGGGGCGGGAGTTCGCCCTGCGCGACCCGGCCGGCAACTGCGTGCACTTCGTGGCCGAGG
AGCAGGACTGACACGTGCTAAAACTTCATTTTTAATTTAAAAGGATCTAGGTGAAGATCCTTTTTGATAA
TCTCATGACCAAAATCCCTTAACGTGAGTTTTCGTTCCACTGAGCGTCAGACCCCGTAGAAAAGATCAAA
GGATCTTC
